Addgene plasmid #156579: pD649-HAsp-FCGR3B-Fc(DAPA)-AviTag-6xHis
Purpose: Mammalian expression of cell-surface protein extracellular domain fused to Fc(DAPA)-Avi-6xHis. Protein is secreted from cells.
Depositing lab: Chris Garcia. Depositing organization: Stanford University. Publication: A Human IgSF Cell-Surface Interactome Reveals a Complex Network of Protein-Protein Interactions. Wojtowicz WM, Vielmetter J, Fernandes RA, Siepe DH, Eastman CL, Chisholm GB, Cox S, Klock H, Anderson PW, Rue SM, Miller JJ, Glaser SM, Bragstad ML, Vance J, Lam AW, Lesley SA, Zinn K, Garcia KC. Cell. 2020 Aug 20;182(4):1027-1043.e17. doi: 10.1016/j.cell.2020.07.025. PubMed 32822567.
Backbone
  Vector backbone: pD649
  Backbone size w/o insert (bp): 6106
  Vector type: Mammalian Expression
Growth in bacteria
  Bacterial resistance: Ampicillin, 100 μg/mL
  Growth temperature: 37°C
  Growth strain: DH5alpha
  Copy number: High Copy
Gene/Insert
  Gene/Insert name: FCGR3B (alt name: FCG3B)
  Species: H. sapiens (human)
  Insert size (bp): 540
  Mutation: Fc region of human IgG contains D265A and P329A mutations (DAPA)
  Entrez Gene: FCGR2B (a.k.a. CD32, CD32B, FCG2, FCGR2, FCGR2C, FcGRIIB, FcRII-c, FcgammaRIIb, IGFR2)
  Promoter: CMV/SP6
  Tag / fusion protein: Fc(DAPA)-AviTag-6xHis (C terminal on backbone)
  Cloning method: Restriction Enzyme; 5′ cloning site GCGGCCGC (not destroyed); 3′ cloning site GGCGCGCC (not destroyed)
  Sequencing primers: 5′ ATTTAGGTGACACTATAG; 3′ CACGTACCAGTTGAACTTCACC
Resource information
  A portion of this plasmid was derived from a plasmid made by: synthesis by ThermoFisher
Terms and licenses: Academic/Nonprofit Terms; Industry Terms: Not Available to Industry
Depositor comments: Some plasmids in this collection may have an IS4-like element ISVsa5 family transposase upstream of the CMV promoter.
How to cite: pD649-HAsp-FCGR3B-Fc(DAPA)-AviTag-6xHis was a gift from Chris Garcia (Addgene plasmid # 156579 ; http://n2t.net/addgene:156579 ; RRID:Addgene_156579)
