[The description below was written by a language model from this plasmid's Addgene catalogue record and pLannotate feature annotations shown in this document.]
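Description:
pD649-HAsp-FCGR3B-Fc(DAPA)-AviTag-6xHis is a mammalian expression plasmid built on the pD649 backbone for producing a secreted, Fc-fused form of the extracellular domain of human FCGR3B (CD16B), the low-affinity IgG Fc receptor. It is maintained in E. coli at high copy through a ColE1/pUC-type origin and selected with ampicillin via the β-lactamase gene. The full sequence record is about 6.6 kb, consistent with the stated backbone plus a 540 bp insert.

Expression is driven by the CMV immediate-early enhancer and promoter, followed by a fragment of CMV intron A and an SP6 promoter that could also support in vitro transcription. The open reading frame begins with a signal peptide (named HAsp in the construct; annotated by similarity as a fragment of a mouse IgH signal sequence) that directs secretion. Next come the FCGR3B ectodomain, cloned between retained restriction sites, and a human IgG1 Fc region. The Fc carries the D265A and P329A (DAPA) substitutions, which are generally used to reduce Fc effector binding. According to the catalogue, the fusion ends with an AviTag for site-specific biotinylation and a 6xHis tag for affinity purification, although these small tags are not annotated in the feature table. A bGH polyadenylation signal terminates the transcript.

A separate SV40 promoter/EM7 cassette with a puromycin resistance gene (annotated as a fragment) and SV40 poly(A) suggests an option for mammalian selection. Short lacZα, KanR, ble and f1 ori fragments appear to be backbone remnants.

The catalogue's Entrez link points to FCGR2B, but the insert name and sequence annotation both indicate FCGR3B. The depositor notes that some plasmids in this collection may carry an IS4-like transposase upstream of the CMV promoter; none is annotated here. The plasmid belongs to a collection used to map human IgSF cell-surface protein interactions.
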