Features (pLannotate 1.2.2; 21 found; start..end, strand, type, name):
    267..375     -  rep_origin     f1 ori (fragment): f1 bacteriophage origin of replication; arrow indicates direction of (+) strand synthesis
    376..487     -  polyA_signal   bGH poly(A) signal: bovine growth hormone polyadenylation signal
    702..1379    -  CDS            IGHG1 (fragment): IGHG1_HUMAN - Experimental evidence at protein level: Swiss-Prot protein existence level 1. Constant region of immunoglobulin heavy chains. Immunoglobulins, also known as antibodies, are membrane-bound or secreted glycoproteins produced by B lymphocytes. In the recognition phase of humoral immunity, the membrane-bound immunoglobulins serve as receptors which, upon binding of a specific antigen, trigger the clonal expansion and differentiation of B lymphocytes into immunoglobulins- secreting plasma cells. Secreted immunoglobulins mediate the effector phase of humoral immunity, which results in
   1395..1955    -  CDS            FCGR3B (fragment): FCG3B_HUMAN - Also known as CD16B, FCG3, FCGR3, IGFR3. Experimental evidence at protein level: Swiss-Prot protein existence level 1. Receptor for the Fc region of immunoglobulins gamma. Low affinity receptor. Binds complexed or aggregated IgG and also monomeric IgG. Contrary to III-A, is not capable to mediate antibody-dependent cytotoxicity and phagocytosis. May serve as a trap for immune complexes in the peripheral circulation which does not activate neutrophils. From Homo sapiens (Human).
   2043..2080    -  CDS            IgH signal sequence (fragment): signal sequence from the mouse immunoglobulin heavy chain variable region
   2084..2102    -  promoter       SP6 promoter: promoter for bacteriophage SP6 RNA polymerase
   2154..2197    -  intron         CMV intron (fragment): modified intron A from human cytomegalovirus
   2333..2536    -  promoter       CMV promoter: human cytomegalovirus (CMV) immediate early promoter
   2537..2840    -  enhancer       CMV enhancer: human cytomegalovirus immediate early enhancer
   3083..3099    -  protein_bind   lac operator: The lac repressor binds to the lac operator to inhibit transcription in E. coli. This inhibition can be relieved by adding lactose or isopropyl-β-D-thiogalactopyranoside (IPTG). lac repressor encoded by lacI
   3555..3574    +  CDS            lacZα (fragment): LacZα fragment of β-galactosidase; lacZ fragment
   3599..3616    -  terminator     rrnB T2 terminator (fragment): transcription terminator T2 from the E. coli rrnB gene
   3841..4429    -  rep_origin     ori: high-copy-number ColE1/pMB1/pBR322/pUC origin of replication
   4540..4564    +  CDS            KanR (fragment): aminoglycoside phosphotransferase; aph(3')-Ia; confers resistance to kanamycin
   4594..4690    +  promoter       AmpR promoter (fragment): bla
   4693..5553    +  CDS            AmpR: β-lactamase; bla; confers resistance to ampicillin, carbenicillin, and related antibiotics
   5606..5727    -  polyA_signal   SV40 poly(A) signal: SV40 polyadenylation signal
   5722..5847    -  CDS            ble (fragment): BLE_KLEPN - Experimental evidence at protein level: Swiss-Prot protein existence level 1. Binding protein with a strong affinity to the bleomycin family of antibiotics. Binds to CL990; an antimitotic-antibiotic compound. From Klebsiella pneumoniae.
   5857..6456    -  CDS            PuroR (fragment): puromycin N-acetyltransferase; pac from Streptomyces; confers resistance to puromycin
   6475..6522    -  promoter       EM7 promoter: synthetic bacterial promoter&nbsp
   6570..253     -  promoter       SV40 promoter (across the origin): SV40 enhancer and early promoter
>Addgene plasmid #156579 | pD649-HAsp-FCGR3B-Fc(DAPA)-AviTag-6xHis | addgene full sequence | sequence record 368750 | Addgene NGS Result
CTGCATAAATAAAAAAAATTAGTCAGCCATGGGGCGGAGAATGGGCGGAACTGGGCGGAGTTAGGGGCGG
GATGGGCGGAGTTAGGGGCGGGACTATGGTTGCTGACTAATTGAGATGCATGCTTTGCATACTTCTGCCT
GCTGGGGAGCCTGGGGACTTTCCACACCTGGTTGCTGACTAATTGAGATGCATGCTTTGCATACTTCTGC
CTGCTGGGGAGCCTGGGGACTTTCCACACCCTAACTGACACACATTCCACAGAATTAATTCGCGTTAAAT
TTTTGTTAAATCAGCTCATTTTTTAACCAATAGGCCGAAATCGGCAAAATCCCTTATAAATCAAAAGAAT
AGACCGAGATAGGGTTGAGTGTTGTGATGCAATTTCCTCATTTTATTAGGAAAGGACAGTGGGAGTGGCA
CCTTCCAGGGTCAAGGAAGGCACGGGGGAGGGGCAAACAACAGATGGCTGGCAACTAGAAGGCACAGTCG
AGGCTGATTTTCTCTATCTATTTATTTTACTACTCAAGACTATCTTGCAAAGTAGAAGAACCCTGTCTGC
AGTATGACGACCGTGTATACCCGATTGGCTTACCGGGTAACGCGTTGTGCCAGTGACTACAGGCCGGCCT
TAGTGGTGATGGTGGTGGTGTTCATGCCACTCAATCTTCTGAGCCTCGAAAATATCATTAAGACCGCTGC
CGCCGGGGCTCAGGCTCAGGGACTTCTGGGTGTAGTGGTTGTGCAGGGCCTCGTGCATCACGCTGCAGCT
GAACACGTTGCCCTGCTGCCACCTGGACTTGTCCACGGTCAGCTTGCTGTACAGGAAGAAGCTGCCGTCG
CTGTCCAGCACTGGGGGGGTGGTCTTGTAGTTGTTCTCGGGCTGGCCGTTGCTCTCCCACTCCACGGCGA
TATCGCTGGGGTAGAAGCCCTTCACCAGACAGGTCAGGGACACCTGGTTCTTGGTCATCTCCTCCCGGCT
GGGGGGCAGGGTGTACACCTGGGGCTCCCGTGGCTGGCCCTTGGCCTTGCTGATTGTCTTTTCGATTGGG
GCAGCCAGGGCCTTGTTGGAGACTTTGCACTTGTATTCTTTGCCGTTCAGCCAGTCCTGGTGCAGCACGG
TCAGCACGGACACCACCCTGTAGGTGCTGTTGTACTGCTCCTCTCTGGGCTTGGTCTTGGCGTTGTGCAC
CTCCACGCCGTCCACGTACCAGTTGAACTTCACCTCTGGGTCCTCGTGGGACACGGCCACCACCACGCAG
GTCACCTCGGGGGTCCTGCTGATCATCAGGGTGTCCTTGGGCTTGGGGGGGAACAGGAACACGGAAGGCC
CTCCCAGCAGTTCTGGAGCTGGGCAGGGGGGGCAGGTGTGGGTCTTGTCGCCGCCCGGCGCGCCAGACAC
GGCGAGGCCCTGTGTGATGGTGATGTTCACTGTCTCGCTGGACACGTTCTTGCTGCCCACGAGGCCTCTA
CAGAAATAGGAGCCGGAGTCCTTCAGTGTGGCCTTGGGGATGTGAAAGTCGCTGTTGTGGTGGAAGTACT
TTCTGTCCTTGCCGTTCTGCAGGTAGGTCACTTTGTGCAGGGCTGTGTTCTTCCAAGAGTGGCATCTCAG
GTGGATGGGGTCCTCTTCTTTGAACACCCATCTAGGGGCCTGCAGCAGCAGCCATCCAATATGCACTTCC
AGCTGCACAGGGTCGCTCAGGGTGCTCAGATTGGTCTGGCATCTGTACTCGCCGCTGTCGTTCACTGTGG
CGGCGTCGATAAAGTAGCTGCTGGCCTGGCTGCTGATCAGGCTCTCGTTGTGGAACCACTGGGTGCTGTT
ATCCTCGGGAGAGTAGGCGCCCTGACACTTCAGGGTCACGCTGTCCTTTTCCAGCACGCTGTACCACTGA
GGTTCCAGGAACACCACGGCTTTAGGCAGATCCTCTGTTCTCATGGCGGCCGCAGCGAACACCAGGCAGA
AGATGTAGCTCAGGGCAATGATGGTCTTCATGGTGGCGCTAGCAGGCGCGTTTTCGATAGAACCGAGGTG
CAGTTGGACCTGGGAGTGGACACCTGTGGAGAGAAAGGCAAAGTGGATGTTATTCTATAGTGTCACCTAA
ATCGTATGTGTATGATACATAAGGTTATGTATTAATTGTAGCCGCGTTCTAACGAAGCCAAGGGGGTGGG
CCTATAGACTCTATAGGCGGTACTTACGTCACTCTTGGCACGGGGAATCCGCGTTCCAATGCACCGTTCC
CGGCCGCGGAGGCTGGATCGGTCCCGGTGTCTTCTATGGAGGTCAAAACAGCGTGGATGGCGTCTCCAGG
CGATCTGACGGTTCACTAAACGAGCTCTGCTTATATAGACCTCCCACCGTACACGCCTACCGCCCATTTG
CGTCAATGGGGCGGAGTTGTTACGACATTTTGGAAAGTCCCGTTGATTTTGGTGCCAAAACAAACTCCCA
TTGACGTCAATGGGGTGGAGACTTGGAAATCCCCGTGAGTCAAACCGCTATCCACGCCCATTGATGTACT
GCCAAAACCGCATCACCATGGTAATAGCGATGACTAATACGTAGATGTACTGCCAAGTAGGAAAGTCCCA
TAAGGTCATGTACTGGGCATAATGCCAGGCGGGCCATTTACCGTCATTGACGTCAATAGGGGGCGTACTT
GGCATATGATACACTTGATGTACTGCCAAGTGGGCAGTTTACCGTAAATACTCCACCCATTGACGTCAAT
GGAAAGTCCCTATTGGCGTTACTATGGGAACATACGTCATTATTGACGTCAATGGGCGGGGGTCGTTGGG
CGGTCAGCCAGGCGGGCCATTTACCGTAAGTTATGTAACGCGGAACTCCATATATGGGCTATGAACTAAT
GACCCCGTAATTGATTACTATTAATAACTAGTCAATAATCAATGCCAACATGGCGGTCATATTGGACATG
AGCCAATATAAATGTACATATTATGATATAGATACAACGTATGCAATGGCCAATAGCCAATATTGATTTA
TGCTATATAACCAATGAATAATATGGCTAATGGCCAATATTGAGTCAACGCCACTGTGCATGAAGCTCGT
AATTGTTATCCGCTCACAATTAAGGGCGACACAAAATTTATTCTAAATGATAATAAATACTGATAACATC
TTATAGTTTGTATTATATTTTGTATTATCGTTGACATGTATAATTTTGATATCAAAAACTGATTTTCCCT
TTATTATTTTCGAGATTTATTTTCTTAATTCTCTTTAACAAACTAGAAATATTGTATATACAAAAAATCA
TAAATAATAGATGAATAGTTTAATTATAGGTGTTCATCAATCGAAAAAGCAACGTATCTTATTTAAAGTG
CGTTGCTTTTTTCTCATTTATAAGGTTAAATAATTCTCATATATCAAGCAAAGTGACAGGCGCCCTTAAA
TATTCTGACAAATGCTCTTTCCCTAAACTCCCCCCATAAAAAAACCCGCCGAAGCGGGTTTTTACGTTAT
TTGCGGATTAACGATTACTCGTTATCAGAACCGCCCAGGGGGCCCGAGCTTAAGACTGGCCGTCGTTTTA
CAACACAGAAAGAGTTTGTAGAAACGCAAAAAGGCCATCCGTCAGGGGCCTTCTGCTTAGTTTGATGCCT
GGCAGTTCCCTACTCTCGCCTTCCGCTTCCTCGCTCACTGACTCGCTGCGCTCGGTCGTTCGGCTGCGGC
GAGCGGTATCAGCTCACTCAAAGGCGGTAATACGGTTATCCACAGAATCAGGGGATAACGCAGGAAAGAA
CATGTGAGCAAAAGGCCAGCAAAAGGCCAGGAACCGTAAAAAGGCCGCGTTGCTGGCGTTTTTCCATAGG
CTCCGCCCCCCTGACGAGCATCACAAAAATCGACGCTCAAGTCAGAGGTGGCGAAACCCGACAGGACTAT
AAAGATACCAGGCGTTTCCCCCTGGAAGCTCCCTCGTGCGCTCTCCTGTTCCGACCCTGCCGCTTACCGG
ATACCTGTCCGCCTTTCTCCCTTCGGGAAGCGTGGCGCTTTCTCATAGCTCACGCTGTAGGTATCTCAGT
TCGGTGTAGGTCGTTCGCTCCAAGCTGGGCTGTGTGCACGAACCCCCCGTTCAGCCCGACCGCTGCGCCT
TATCCGGTAACTATCGTCTTGAGTCCAACCCGGTAAGACACGACTTATCGCCACTGGCAGCAGCCACTGG
TAACAGGATTAGCAGAGCGAGGTATGTAGGCGGTGCTACAGAGTTCTTGAAGTGGTGGGCTAACTACGGC
TACACTAGAAGAACAGTATTTGGTATCTGCGCTCTGCTGAAGCCAGTTACCTTCGGAAAAAGAGTTGGTA
GCTCTTGATCCGGCAAACAAACCACCGCTGGTAGCGGTGGTTTTTTTGTTTGCAAGCAGCAGATTACGCG
CAGAAAAAAAGGATCTCAAGAAGATCCTTTGATCTTTTCTACGGGGTCTGACGCTCAGTGGAACGACGCG
CGCGTAACTCACGTTAAGGGATTTTGGTCATGAGCAAGGGGTGTTATGAGCCATATTCAGGTATAAATGG
GCTCGCGATAATGTTCAGAATTGGTTAATTGGTTGTAACACTGACCCCTATTTGTTTATTTTTCTAAATA
CATTCAAATATGTATCCGCTCATGAGACAATAACCCTGATAAATGCTTCAATAATATTGAAAAAGGAAGA
ATATGAGTATTCAACATTTCCGTGTCGCCCTTATTCCCTTTTTTGCGGCATTTTGCCTTCCTGTTTTTGC
TCACCCAGAAACGCTGGTGAAAGTAAAAGATGCTGAAGATCAGTTGGGTGCACGAGTGGGTTACATCGAA
CTGGATCTCAACAGCGGTAAGATCCTTGAGAGTTTTCGCCCCGAAGAACGTTTTCCAATGATGAGCACTT
TTAAAGTTCTGCTATGTGGCGCGGTATTATCCCGTATTGACGCCGGGCAAGAGCAACTCGGTCGCCGCAT
ACACTATTCTCAGAATGACTTGGTTGAGTACTCACCAGTCACAGAAAAGCATCTTACGGATGGCATGACA
GTAAGAGAATTATGCAGTGCTGCCATAACCATGAGTGATAACACTGCGGCCAACTTACTTCTGACAACGA
TCGGAGGACCGAAGGAGCTAACCGCTTTTTTGCACAACATGGGGGATCATGTAACTCGCCTTGATCGTTG
GGAACCGGAGCTGAATGAAGCCATACCAAACGACGAGCGTGACACCACGATGCCTGTAGCGATGGCAACA
ACGTTGCGCAAACTATTAACTGGCGAACTACTTACTCTAGCTTCCCGGCAACAATTAATAGACTGGATGG
AGGCGGATAAAGTTGCAGGACCACTTCTGCGCTCGGCCCTTCCGGCTGGCTGGTTTATTGCTGATAAATC
CGGAGCCGGTGAGCGTGGTTCTCGCGGTATCATCGCAGCGCTGGGGCCAGATGGTAAGCCCTCCCGTATC
GTAGTTATCTACACGACGGGGAGTCAGGCAACTATGGATGAACGAAATAGACAGATCGCTGAGATAGGTG
CCTCACTGATTAAGCATTGGTAATGACCATGATTACGCCAAGCTCTAGCTAGAGGTCGACGGTATACAGA
CATGATAAGATACATTGATGAGTTTGGACAAACCACAACTAGAATGCAGTGAAAAAAATGCTTTATTTGT
GAAATTTGTGATGCTATTGCTTTATTTGTAACCATTATAAGCTGCAATAAACAAGTTGGGGTGGGCGAAG
AACTCCAGCATGAGATCCCCGCGCTGGAGGATCATCCAGCCGGCGTCCCGGAAAACGATTCCGAAGCCCA
ACCTTTCATAGAAGGCGGCGGTGGAATCGAAATCTCGTAGCACGTGTCAGGCACCGGGCTTGCGGGTCAT
GCACCAGGTGCGCGGTCCTTCGGGCACCTCGACGTCGGCGGTGACGGTGAAGCCGAGCCGCTCGTAGAAG
GGGAGGTTGCGGGGCGCGGATGTCTCCAGGAAGGCGGGCACCCCGGCGCGCTCGGCCGCCTCCACTCCGG
GGAGCACGACGGCGCTGCCCAGACCCTTGCCCTGGTGGTCGGGCGAGACGCCGACGGTGGCCAGGAACCA
CGCGGGCTCCTTGGGCCGGTGCGGCGCCAGGAGGCCTTCCATCTGTTGCTGCGCGGCCAGCCGGGAACCG
CTCAACTCGGCCATGCGCGGGCCGATCTCGGCGAACACCGCCCCCGCTTCGACGCTCTCCGGCGTGGTCC
AGACCGCCACCGCGGCGCCGTCGTCCGCGACCCACACCTTGCCGATGTCGAGCCCGACGCGCGTGAGGAA
GAGTTCTTGCAGCTCGGTGACCCGCTCGATGTGGCGGTCCGGATCGACGGTGTGGCGCGTGGCGGGGTAG
TCGGCGAACGCGGCGGCGAGGGTGCGTACGGCCCTGGGGACGTCGTCGCGGGTGGCGAGGCGCACCGTGG
GCTTGTACTCGGTCATGGTTTAGTTCCTCACCTTGTCGTATTATACTATGCCGATATACTATGCCGATGA
TTAATTGTCAACACGTGCTGATCAGATCCGAAAATGGATATACAAGCTCCCGGGAGCTTTTTGCAAAAGC
CTAGGCCTCCAAAAAAGCCTCCTCACTACTTCTGGAATAGCTCAGAGGCAGAGGCGGCCTCGGCCT
